>Addgene plasmid #41724 | Hes5-Luc | addgene partial sequence | sequence record 56681 | LucNRev 5'-CCTTATGCAGTTGCTCTCC-3'
AGGATAGAATGGCGCCGGGCCTTTCTTTATGTTTTTGGCGTCTTCCATTTTACCAACAGTACCGGAATGC
CAAGCTTACTTAGATCTCGAGCTAGCACGCGTAAGAGCTCTGGAGGCGATTAGCGAGCGGAGCGGAGCGG
AGCGGACAGAGCCAGGCGTCCCGGACTGGCGCGACCTGGACCCCAGCACGCCAGCCCTATATAGGCGCGG
GCAGCGGCCCGGCGCCTGGGGTCCGGGCGCCGCGGCCGTTCCCACACTCGGCGGCCAATGGCGGCGCCGG
CCGCACAAAGGCGCCGGCCCATTAGCGCACGCTAAATTGCCTGTGAATTGGCGCGGGCACAATGGTCGCT
CCCCGAGGAGCAGGTGGGCCGCGCGGCACAATGTCCGGGCTGTGGGAACGCGCTCGTCCTCATTAGCATC
CCGGGGCCTGATGCTGAGAGCCCCGCGCCTCAATATGCTGCCTTTTCCCAGGCCGCGGGGAGGTGGGGAG
GGCAGGAAGGAGTGCTCTCCCCCCCCCTTCTCTCCCTTCTTCCCTCCCACTCCCCAGAGGCTCCCCACCG
CTGGCTGGCAGAGGCCACAGGCGCAGAGAAATGAGAGTTTTACAATGAACAGACAGCGACTTCCAGAGGA
GTGGGCACCCTCCCCAGCTGGGACCTGTTGCCCACAGGCACAGTGGGTTAAAGTGGGCCACATTCTCTCA
AACAGATGCTGCCGCCATGCCATTCGCAGGTACAGGATGAGAGAGGGACTCATGTATTTAGAATTTAGGC
GCTTTATTGCCAGTTCTGTCAGTTGAGAGGAGTGACTTCTCCGCAGCTAGAAATGGCCACGCGCGGAGCC
TGCCAAGCGTACTTCTAGGCTAGCTGAATTTGCTTTGGATAATGCCTAGCACA
