>Addgene plasmid #41724 | Hes5-Luc | addgene partial sequence | sequence record 57105 | F1ori-F 5'-GTGGACTCTTGTTCCAAACTGG-3'
CTATCTCGGTCTATTCTTTTGATTTATAAGGGATTTTGCCGATTTCGGCCTATTGGTTAAAAAATGAGCT
GATTTAACAAAAATTTAACGCGAATTTTAACAAAATATTAACGCTTACAATTTGCCATTCGCCATTCAGG
CTGCGCAACTGTTGGGAAGGGCGATCGGTGCGGGCCTCTTCGCTATTACGCCAGCCCAAGCTACCATGAT
AAGTAAGTAATATTAAGGTACGTGGAGGTTTTACTTGCTTTAAAAAACCTCCCACACCTCCCCCTGAACC
TGAAACATAAAATGAATGCAATTGTTGTTGTTAACTTGTTTATTGCAGCTTATAATGGTTACAAATAAAG
CAATAGCATCACAAATTTCACAAATAAAGCATTTTTTTCACTGCATTCTAGTTGTGGTTTGTCCAAACTC
ATCAATGTATCTTATGGTACTGTAACTGAGCTAACATAACCCGGGAGGTGGCACCTGGTGACACAAGAGC
AGTCCAGATACCCTGTGGGTTCAGGGGTTCCTGAGGGCTTCCTAGGTATGGGGCTTTGTGCTAGGCATTA
TCCAAAGCAAATTCAGCTAGCCTAGAAGTACGCTTGGCAGGCTCCGCGCGTGGCCATTTCTAGCTGCGGA
GAAGTCACTCCTCTCAACTGACAGAACTGGCAATAAAGCGCCTAAATTCTAAATACATGAGTCCCTCTCT
CATCCTGTACCTGCGAATGGCATGGCGGCAGCATCTGTTTGAGAGAATGTGGCCCACTTTAACCCACTGT
GCCTGTGGGCAACAGGTCCCAGCTGGGGAGGGTGCCCACTCCTCTGGAAGTCGCTGTCTGTTCATTGTAA
AACTCTCATTTCTCTGCGCCTGTGGCCTCTGCCAGCCAGCGGTGGGGAGCCTCT
