[The description below was written by a language model from this plasmid's Addgene catalogue record.]
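Description:
Hes5-Luc is a mammalian luciferase reporter plasmid built on the promoterless pGL2-Basic backbone, in which firefly luciferase expression depends entirely on whatever regulatory sequence is cloned upstream of the reporter gene. Here that sequence is an 873 bp fragment of the mouse Hes5 (hairy and enhancer of split 5) promoter spanning positions -800 to +73 relative to the transcription start, giving a total plasmid size of about 6.5 kb. The plasmid is maintained in E. coli as a high-copy construct under ampicillin selection. No feature table is provided, so the details of the bacterial origin, polyadenylation signals and other backbone elements are not itemised in the record, and the cloning method used to insert the promoter fragment is listed as unknown. The plasmid carries no recorded mammalian selection marker, which is consistent with use by transient transfection.

Although the catalogue lists luciferase as a C-terminal "tag", the arrangement is a transcriptional reporter rather than a protein fusion: the Hes5 promoter fragment drives transcription of the backbone's luciferase coding sequence, so light output from transfected cell lysates serves as a readout of promoter activity. Hes5 encodes a bHLH transcriptional repressor that is widely known as a direct target of Notch signalling, and reporters of this type are commonly used to measure activation of the Hes5 promoter in response to Notch pathway components or other candidate regulators, typically alongside a normalising control reporter. The associated publication concerns the structure and promoter analysis of mouse Hes family genes.
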