Addgene plasmid #41724: Hes5-Luc
Depositing lab: Ryoichiro Kageyama & Raphael Kopan. Depositing organization: Kyoto University, Institute for Virus Research. Publication: Structure, chromosomal locus, and promoter of mouse Hes2 gene, a homologue of Drosophila hairy and Enhancer of split. Nishimura M, Isaka F, Ishibashi M, Tomita K, Tsuda H, Nakanishi S, Kageyama R. Genomics. 1998 Apr 1;49(1):69-75. 10.1006/geno.1998.5213 PubMed 9570950.
Backbone
  Vector backbone: pGL2-Basic
  Backbone manufacturer: Promega
  Backbone size w/o insert (bp): 5597
  Total vector size (bp): 6470
  Vector type: Mammalian Expression, Luciferase
Growth in bacteria
  Bacterial resistance: Ampicillin, 100 μg/mL
  Growth temperature: 37°C
  Growth strain: DH5alpha
  Copy number: High Copy
Gene/Insert
  Gene/Insert name: Hes5 Promoter (alt names: Hes5; hairy and enhancer of split 5 Promoter; hairy and enhancer of split 5)
  Species: M. musculus (mouse)
  Insert size (bp): 873
  Mutation: Contains the murine Hes5 promoter (-800 to +73)
  GenBank ID: NC_000070.6
  Entrez Gene: Hes5 (a.k.a. bHLHb38)
  Promoter: Hes5
  Tag / fusion protein: Firefly luciferase (C terminal on backbone)
  Cloning method: Unknown
  Sequencing primers: 5′ F1ori-F (GTGGACTCTTGTTCCAAACTGG); 3′ LucNrev
Terms and licenses: Academic/Nonprofit Terms; Industry Terms: Not Available to Industry
How to cite: Hes5-Luc was a gift from Ryoichiro Kageyama & Raphael Kopan (Addgene plasmid # 41724 ; http://n2t.net/addgene:41724 ; RRID:Addgene_41724)
